Addgene plasmid #74380: pLenti.PGK.blast-Flag-MFF-S155,172A
Purpose: Lentiviral expression vector containing flag tagged S155,172A MFF isoform 5 mutant
Depositing lab: Reuben Shaw. Depositing organization: Salk Institute for Biological Studies. Publication: Metabolism. AMP-activated protein kinase mediates mitochondrial fission in response to energy stress. Toyama EQ, Herzig S, Courchet J, Lewis TL Jr, Loson OC, Hellberg K, Young NP, Chen H, Polleux F, Chan DC, Shaw RJ. Science. 2016 Jan 15;351(6270):275-81. doi: 10.1126/science.aab4138. PubMed 26816379.
Backbone
  Vector backbone: pLENTI PGK Blast DEST (w524-1)
  Backbone manufacturer: Addgene plasmid 19065
  Vector type: Mammalian Expression, Lentiviral
  Selectable markers: Blasticidin
Growth in bacteria
  Bacterial resistance: Ampicillin, 100 μg/mL
  Growth temperature: 30°C
  Growth strain: NEB Stable
  Copy number: Unknown
Gene/Insert
  Gene/Insert name: Flag-MFF (alt name: Q9GZY8-5)
  Species: H. sapiens (human)
  Mutation: Ser 155 Ala, Ser 172 Ala (Numbering based on MFF isoform 1)
  Entrez Gene: MFF (a.k.a. C2orf33, EMPF2, GL004)
  Tag / fusion protein: Flag (N terminal on insert)
Terms and licenses: Academic/Nonprofit Terms; Industry Terms: Not Available to Industry
How to cite: pLenti.PGK.blast-Flag-MFF-S155,172A was a gift from Reuben Shaw (Addgene plasmid # 74380 ; http://n2t.net/addgene:74380 ; RRID:Addgene_74380)
