[The description below was written by a language model from this plasmid's Addgene catalogue record.]
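Description:
pLenti.PGK.blast-Flag-MFF-S155,172A is a lentiviral mammalian expression plasmid built on the pLENTI PGK Blast DEST backbone, a Gateway destination-type vector. It is propagated in bacteria under ampicillin selection, and transduced mammalian cells are selected with blasticidin. As the backbone name indicates, the insert is expected to be driven by the PGK promoter, a moderate-strength constitutive mammalian promoter. No feature table accompanies the record, so the exact arrangement of LTRs, packaging signal, blasticidin cassette and other lentiviral elements is not documented here, nor is the plasmid copy number.

The payload is human mitochondrial fission factor (MFF), isoform 5, carrying an N-terminal Flag epitope tag for detection or immunoprecipitation. Two serines are replaced with alanine, Ser155Ala and Ser172Ala, with residue numbering following MFF isoform 1 rather than the isoform actually encoded. Alanine substitution removes the hydroxyl side chain and so prevents phosphorylation at those positions. The associated publication concerns AMP-activated protein kinase mediating mitochondrial fission in response to energy stress, which suggests that these residues are the kinase's target sites and that this construct serves as a non-phosphorylatable mutant, although the record does not say so explicitly.

Typical use would be packaging into lentiviral particles to generate stable, blasticidin-selected cell populations expressing the mutant protein. These could then be compared with cells expressing wild-type tagged MFF to test whether phosphorylation at these two sites is needed for MFF function in mitochondrial fission.
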