>Addgene plasmid #74380 | pLenti.PGK.blast-Flag-MFF-S155,172A | addgene partial sequence | sequence record 142149 | WPRE-R 5'-CATAGCGTAAAAGGAGCAACA-3'
AATTTTGTAATCCAGAGGTTGATTGTCGAGCGGCCGCCACTGTGCTGGATATCAACCACTTTGTACAAGA
AAGCTGGGTCCTAGCGGCGAAACCAGAGCCAGCTATTAAGCAGCCAGAAAGCTACAGTAATTGAATACAT
GACCATTTCTCTTTTAGCACGTTCTTTGTTCTCCTCTTCCAGAAGTTGTAGACGTCTATTTAGTTTGATT
ATCTGTCGTCTTAGTGAAGCTGCATCTACAACAGTCAGGTCATCTGACGTTCCTTCAATGGTTGTATCTA
TATTTGAAATGCCATACCTGACGTTGTCATGATGAGGATTAGAAGTGGCGGCAGCAGACCCACCACGCAA
CACAGGTAGAGCATCATTTCTGACCAGCTGTCCATTTTGGCGAACAGCATTTTCACTCATAGCCCGCTCT
CTTTTTAGTCTGCCAACTGCTCGGATTTCTTCATTTTGAGGGGTTGTAGGAGGTCTTTCTAAATCCAGAA
AATCTAGTGGTCTTTCACTCAGCGTAAGTACACGAGGTGGTGTTTTCAGTGCCAGGGGTTTAAAGGGAGT
TGACTGAATAAGGTCAAGATCTGCTGGTCTTGAAAATGAAACATCTTCATTATTTCCTGCTACAACAATC
CTCTCCGGAACTTGCATTATCACACTAGCATTTGGAACTCCTTCTTGGAATCCTTGTTCCAGGTCAGCGT
TTGGCGGTGCTACTTTTAACTTTTCTGGGACCCTCATTCGCTGACTAATGCCTTCAGTATATTCCATTTC
GTACTGAATTCGACTAATTTCTGCCATAGATCCGCCCTTGTCATCGTCGTCCTTGTAATCCATGGTGAAG
CCTGCTTTTTTGTACAAACTTGTTGATATCTGCAGAATTCCACCACACTGGACTAGTCGACGAACCGGTG
GATCCCCCTGGGGAGAGAGGTCGGT
