>Addgene plasmid #74380 | pLenti.PGK.blast-Flag-MFF-S155,172A | addgene partial sequence | sequence record 142151 | hPGK-F 5'-GTGTTCCGCATTCTGCAAG-3'
ACCGAATCACCGACCTCTCTCCCCAGGGGGATCCACCGGTTCGTCGACTAGTCCAGTGTGGTGGAATTCT
GCAGATATCAACAAGTTTGTACAAAAAAGCAGGCTTCACCATGGATTACAAGGACGACGATGACAAGGGC
GGATCTATGGCAGAAATTAGTCGAATTCAGTACGAAATGGAATATACTGAAGGCATTAGTCAGCGAATGA
GGGTCCCAGAAAAGTTAAAAGTAGCACCGCCAAACGCTGACCTGGAACAAGGATTCCAAGAAGGAGTTCC
AAATGCTAGTGTGATAATGCAAGTTCCGGAGAGGATTGTTGTAGCAGGAAATAATGAAGATGTTTCATTT
TCAAGACCAGCAGATCTTGACCTTATTCAGTCAACTCCCTTTAAACCCCTGGCACTGAAAACACCACCTC
GTGTACTTACGCTGAGTGAAAGACCACTAGATTTTCTGGATTTAGAAAGACCTCCTACAACCCCTCAAAA
TGAAGAAATCCGAGCAGTTGGCAGACTAAAAAGAGAGCGGGCTATGAGTGAAAATGCTGTTCGCCAAAAT
GGACAGCTGGTCAGAAATGATGCTCTACCTGTGTTGCGTGGTGGGTCTGCTGCCGCCACTTCTAATCCTC
ATCATGACAACGTCAGGTATGGCATTTCAAATATAGATACAACCATTGAAGGAACGTCAGATGACCTGAC
TGTTGTAGATGCAGCTTCACTAAGACGACAGATAATCAAACTAAATAGACGTCTAC
